Addgene plasmid #52063: pcDNA3.1(+)-TTF-1-HDD
Purpose: It encodes a mutant of TTF-1 in which the homeodomain is deleted
Depositing lab: David Mu. Depositing organization: Pennsylvania State University, College of Medicine. Publication: Occludin is a direct target of thyroid transcription factor-1 (TTF-1/NKX2-1). Runkle EA, Rice SJ, Qi J, Masser D, Antonetti DA, Winslow MM, Mu D. J Biol Chem. 2012 Aug 17;287(34):28790-801. doi: 10.1074/jbc.M112.367987. Epub 2012 Jul 2. PubMed 22761434.
Backbone
  Vector backbone: pcDNA3.1(+)
  Vector type: Mammalian Expression
  Selectable markers: Neomycin (select with G418)
Growth in bacteria
  Bacterial resistance: Ampicillin, 100 μg/mL
  Growth temperature: 37°C
  Growth strain: DH5alpha
  Copy number: Unknown
Gene/Insert
  Gene/Insert name: Thyroid Transcription Factor 1 (alt name: NKX2-1)
  Species: H. sapiens (human)
  Insert size (bp): 972
  Mutation: Homeodomain deleted
  Entrez Gene: NKX2-1 (a.k.a. BCH, BHC, NK-2, NKX2.1, NKX2A, NMTC1, T/EBP, TEBP, TITF1, TTF-1, TTF1)
  Cloning method: Restriction Enzyme; 5′ cloning site XhoI (not destroyed); 3′ cloning site XhoI (not destroyed)
  Sequencing primers: 5′ TAATACGACTCACTATAGGG
Terms and licenses: Academic/Nonprofit Terms; Industry Terms: Not Available to Industry
Depositor comments: When compared to GenBank reference sequence NP_003308.1, amino acids 171-221 were deleted to create this mutant. See the insert sequence provided by the depositing laboratory for the mutant TTF-1 protein sequence.
How to cite: pcDNA3.1(+)-TTF-1-HDD was a gift from David Mu (Addgene plasmid # 52063 ; http://n2t.net/addgene:52063 ; RRID:Addgene_52063)
