[The description below was written by a language model from this plasmid's Addgene catalogue record.]
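Description:
pcDNA3.1(+)-TTF-1-HDD is a mammalian expression plasmid built on the pcDNA3.1(+) backbone that encodes a homeodomain-deleted mutant of human thyroid transcription factor 1 (TTF-1, also known as NKX2-1). The insert is recorded as 972 bp. According to the depositor's notes, it lacks amino acids 171–221 relative to the reference human protein, which removes the DNA-binding homeodomain while leaving the rest of the coding sequence in place. The fragment was cloned by restriction digestion into a single XhoI site, which is retained on both flanks. Because the same enzyme was used at both ends, the cloning was non-directional. The record lists no epitope tags or reporter fusions.

No feature table accompanies this entry, so the regulatory elements are not itemised. pcDNA3.1(+) is a standard vector in which the insert is generally driven by the CMV immediate-early promoter, with an upstream T7 promoter, which fits the T7-type sequencing primer listed for this plasmid. The plasmid is propagated in E. coli under ampicillin selection, and its copy number is recorded as unknown. A neomycin resistance marker allows G418 selection of stably transfected mammalian cells.

A TTF-1 protein without its homeodomain should be unable to bind its target DNA sites. The construct is therefore most naturally used as a loss-of-function control alongside wild-type TTF-1 in transfection experiments, to test whether a transcriptional effect depends on direct DNA binding. The associated publication identified occludin as a direct transcriptional target of TTF-1/NKX2-1, which is consistent with this use.
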