>Addgene plasmid #52063 | pcDNA3.1(+)-TTF-1-HDD | depositor partial sequence | sequence record 80230 | the TTF-1-HDD cDNA insert
ATGTCGATGAGTCCAAAGCACACGACTCCGTTCTCAGTGTCTGACATCTTGAGTCCCCTGGAGGAAAGCT
ACAAGAAAGTGGGCATGGAGGGCGGCGGCCTCGGGGCTCCGCTGGCGGCGTACAGGCAGGGCCAGGCGGC
ACCGCCAACAGCGGCCATGCAGCAGCACGCCGTGGGGCACCACGGCGCCGTCACCGCCGCCTACCACATG
ACGGCGGCGGGGGTGCCCCAGCTCTCGCACTCCGCCGTGGGGGGCTACTGCAACGGCAACCTGGGCAACA
TGAGCGAGCTGCCGCCGTACCAGGACACCATGAGGAACAGCGCCTCTGGCCCCGGATGGTACGGCGCCAA
CCCAGACCCGCGCTTCCCCGCCATCTCCCGCTTCATGGGCCCGGCGAGCGGCATGAACATGAGCGGCATG
GGCGGCCTGGGCTCGCTGGGGGACGTGAGCAAGAACATGGCCCCGCTGCCAAGCGCGCCGCGCAGGAAGC
GCCGGGTGCTCTTCTCGCAGGGTGACCTCGACAAGGCGGCGCAGCAGCAACTGCAGCAGGACAGCGGCGG
CGGCGGGGGCGGCGGGGGCACCGGGTGCCCGCAGCAGCAACAGGCTCAGCAGCAGTCGCCGCGACGCGTG
GCGGTGCCGGTCCTGGTGAAAGACGGCAAACCGTGCCAGGCGGGTGCCCCCGCGCCGGGCGCCGCCAGCC
TACAAGGCCACGCGCAGCAGCAGGCGCAGCACCAGGCGCAGGCCGCGCAGGCGGCGGCAGCGGCCATCTC
CGTGGGCAGCGGTGGCGCCGGCCTTGGCGCACACCCGGGCCACCAGCCAGGCAGCGCAGGCCAGTCTCCG
GACCTGGCGCACCACGCCGCCAGCCCCGCGGCGCTGCAGGGCCAGGTATCCAGCCTGTCCCACCTGAACT
CCTCGGGCTCGGACTACGGCACCATGTCCTGCTCCACCTTGCTATACGGTCGGACCTGGTGA
