>Addgene plasmid #52063 | pcDNA3.1(+)-TTF-1-HDD | addgene partial sequence | sequence record 81653 | CMV-F 5'-CGCAAATGGGCGGTAGGCGTG-3'
ACTAGAGAACCCACTGCTTACTGGCTTATCGAAATTAATACGACTCACTATAGGGAGACCCAAGCTGGCT
AGCGTTTAAACTTAAGCTTGGTACCGAGCTCGGATCCACTAGTCCAGTGTGGTGGAATTCTGCAGATATC
CAGCACAGTGGCGGCCGCTCGAGACCATGTCGATGAGTCCAAAGCACACGACTCCGTTCTCAGTGTCTGA
CATCTTGAGTCCCCTGGAGGAAAGCTACAAGAAAGTGGGCATGGAGGGCGGCGGCCTCGGGGCTCCGCTG
GCGGCGTACAGGCAGGGCCAGGCGGCACCGCCAACAGCGGCCATGCAGCAGCACGCCGTGGGGCACCACG
GCGCCGTCACCGCCGCCTACCACATGACGGCGGCGGGGGTGCCCCAGCTCTCGCACTCCGCCGTGGGGGG
CTACTGCAACGGCAACCTGGGCAACATGAGCGAGCTGCCGCCGTACCANGACACCATGAGGAACAGCGCC
TCTGGCCCCGGATGGTACGGCGCCAACCCAGACCCGCGCTTCCCCGCCATCTCCCGCTTCATGGGCCCGG
CGAGCGGCATGAACATGAGCGGCATGGGCGGCCTGGGCTCNCTGGGGGACGTGAGCAAGAACATGGCCCC
GCTGCCAAGCGCGCCGCGCAGGAAGCGCCGGGTGCTCTTCTCGCAGGGTGAC
