>Addgene plasmid #52063 | pcDNA3.1(+)-TTF-1-HDD | addgene partial sequence | sequence record 82046 | BGH-rev 5'-TAGAAGGCACAGTCGAGG-3'
GAGGAGTTCAGGTGGGACAGGCTGGATACCTGGCCCTGCAGCGCCGCGGGGCTGGCGGCGTGGTGCGCCA
GGTCCGGAGACTGGCCTGCGCTGCCTGGCTGGTGGCCCGGGTGTGCGCCAAGGCCGGCGCCACCGCTGCC
CACGGAGATGGCCGCTGCCGCCGCCTGCGCGGCCTGCGCCTGGTGCTGCGCCTGCTGCTGCGCGTGGCCT
TGTAGGCTGGCGGCGCCCGGCGCGGGGGCACCCGCCTGGCACGGTTTGCCGTCTTTCACCAGGACCGGCA
CCGCCACGCGTCGCGGCGACTGCTGCTGAGCCTGTTGCTGCTGCGGGCACCCGGTGCCCCCGCCGCCCCC
GCCGCCGCCGCTGTCCTGCTGCAGTTGCTGCTGCGCCGCCTTGTCGAGGTCACCCTGCGAGAAGAGCACC
CGGCGCTTCCTGCGCGGCGCGCTTGGCAGCGGGGCCATGTTCTTGCTCACGTCCCCCAGCGAGCCCAGGC
CGCCCATGCCGCTCATGTTCATGCCGCTCGCCGGGCCCATGAA
