>Addgene plasmid #52063 | pcDNA3.1(+)-TTF-1-HDD | addgene partial sequence | sequence record 82618 | F1ori-R 5'-AGGGAAGAAAGCGAAAGGAG-3'
ACCACCACACCCGCCGCGCTTAATGCGCCGCTACAGGGCGCGTTGGGGATACCCCCTAGAGCCCCAGCTG
GTTCTTTCCGCCTCAGAAGCCATAGAGCCCACCGCATCCCCAGCATGCCTGCTATTGTCTTCCCAATCCT
CCCCCTTGCTGTCCTGCCCCACCCCACCCCCCAGAATAGAATGACACCTACTCAGACAATGCGATGCAAT
TTCCTCATTTTATTAGGAAAGGACAGTGGGAGTGGCACCTTCCAGGGTCAAGGAAGGCACGGGGGAGGGG
CAAACAACAGATGGCTGGCAACTAGAAGGCACAGTCGAGGCTGATCAGCGGGTTTAAACGGGCCCTCTAG
ACTCGAGTCACCAGGTCCGACCGTATAGCAAGGTGGAGCAGGACATGGTGCCGTAGTCCGAGCCCGAGGA
GTTCAGGTGGGACAGGCTGGATACCTGGCCCTGCAGCGCCGCGGGGCTGGCGGCGTGGTGCGCCAGGTCC
GGAGACTGGCCTGCGCTGCCTGGCTGGTGGCCCGGGTGTGCGCCAAGGCCGGCGCCACCGCTGCCCACGG
AGATGGCCGCTGCCGCCGCCTGCGCGGCCTGCGCCTGGTGCTGCGCCTGCTGCTGCGCGTGGCCTTGTAG
GCTGGCGGCGCCCGGCGCGGGGGCACCCGCCTGGCACGGTTTGCCGTCTTTCACCAGGACCGGCACCGCC
ACGCGTCGCGGCGACTGCTGCTGAGCCTGTTGCTGCTGCGGGCACCCGGTGCCCCCGCCGCCCCCGCCGC
CGCCGCTGTCCTGCTGCAGTTGCTGCTGCGCCGCCTTGTCGAGGTCACCCTGCGAGAAGAGCACCCGGCG
CTTCCTGCGCGGCGCGCTTGGCAGCGGGG
